>Addgene plasmid #170281 | pET28a(+)-HisTim12_CtoA | addgene full sequence | sequence record 334955 | Addgene NGS Result
TAATACGACTCACTATAGGGGAATTGTGAGCGGATAACAATTCCCCTCTAGAAATAATTTTGTTTAACTT
TAAGAAGGAGATATACCATGGGCCACCACCATCACCATCACGAAAACCTGTACTTCCAGGGTAGCTTCTT
CCTGAACAGCCTGCGTGGTAACCAGGAAGTGTCTCAGGAAAAGCTGGACGTAGCAGGTGTTCAGTTCGAC
GCAATGGCTTCTACTTTCAACAACATCCTGTCCACCTGCCTGGAAAAATGCATCCCGCACGAAGGTTTCG
GTGAACCGGATCTGACCAAAGGCGAACAGGCTTGTATCGACCGTTGTGTGGCGAAAATGCACTACTCTAA
CCGTCTGATTGGCGGCTTTGTTCAGACCCGTGGCTTTGGCCCGGAGAACCAGCTGCGCCATTATTCCCGC
TTTGTTGCGAAAGAGATTGCGGATGATTCCAAAAAATAACTCGAGCACCACCACCACCACCACTGAGATC
CGGCTGCTAACAAAGCCCGAAAGGAAGCTGAGTTGGCTGCTGCCACCGCTGAGCAATAACTAGCATAACC
CCTTGGGGCCTCTAAACGGGTCTTGAGGGGTTTTTTGCTGAAAGGAGGAACTATATCCGGATTGGCGAAT
GGG
[124 nt withheld, positions 634-757]
C
[91 nt withheld, positions 759-849]
A
[49 nt withheld, positions 851-899]
CCTTTGACGTTGGAGTCCACGTTCTTT
[37 nt withheld, positions 927-963]
ACCCTATCTCGGTCTATTCTTTTGATTTATAAGGGATTTTGCCGATTTCGGCCTATTGGTTAAAAAATGA
GCTGATTTAACAAAAATTTAACGCGAATTTTAACAAAATATTAACGCTTACAATTTAGGTGGCACTTTTC
GGGGAAATGTGCGCGGAACCCCTATTTGTTTATTTTTCTAAATACATTCAAATATGTATCCGCTCATGAA
TTAATTCTTAGAAAAACTCATCGAGCATCAAATGAAACTGCAATTTATTCATATCAGGATTATCAATACC
ATATTTTTGAAAAAGCCGTTTCTGTAATGAAGGAGAAAACTCACCGAGGCAGTTCCATAGGATGGCAAGA
TCCTGGTATCGGTCTGCGATTCCGACTCGTCCAACATCAATACAACCTATTAATTTCCCCTCGTCAAAAA
TAAGGTTATCAAGTGAGAAATCACCATGAGTGACGACTGAATCCGGTGAGAATGGCAAAAGTTTATGCAT
TTCTTTCCAGACTTGTTCAACAGGCCAGCCATTACGCTCGTCATCAAAATCACTCGCATCAACCAAACCG
TTATTCATTCGTGATTGCGCCTGAGCGAGACGAAATACGCGATCGCTGTTAAAAGGACAATTACAAACAG
GAATCGAATGCAACCGGCGCAGGAACACTGCCAGCGCATCAACAATATTTTCACCTGAATCAGGATATTC
TTCTAATACCTGGAATGCTGTTTTCCCGGGGATCGCAGTGGTGAGTAACCATGCATCATCAGGAGTACGG
ATAAAATGCTTGATGGTCGGAAGAGGCATAAATTCCGTCAGCCAGTTTAGTCTGACCATCTCATCTGTAA
CATCATTGGCAACGCTACCTTTGCCATGTTTCAGAAACAACTCTGGCGCATCGGGCTTCCCATACAATCG
ATAGATTGTCGCACCTGATTGCCCGACATTATCGCGAGCCCATTTATACCCATATAAATCAGCATCCATG
TTGGAATTTAATCGCGGCCTAGAGCAAGACGTTTCCCGTTGAATATGGCTCATAACACCCCTTGTATTAC
TGTTTATGTAAGCAGACAGTTTTATTGTTCATGACCAAAATCCCTTAACGTGAGTTTTCGTTCCACTGAG
CGTCAGACCCCGTAGAAAAGATCAAAGGATCTTCTTGAGATCCTTTTTTTCTGCGCGTAATCTGCTGCTT
GCAAACAAAAAAACCACCGCTACCAGCGGTGGTTTGTTTGCCGGATCAAGAGCTACCAACTCTTTTTCCG
AAGGTAACTGGCTTCAGCAGAGCGCAGATACCAAATACTGTCCTTCTAGTGTAGCCGTAGTTAGGCCACC
ACTTCAAGAACTCTGTAGCACCGCCTACATACCTCGCTCTGCTAATCCTGTTACCAGTGGCTGCTGCCAG
TGGCGATAAGTCGTGTCTTACCGGGTTGGACTCAAGACGATAGTTACCGGATAAGGCGCAGCGGTCGGGC
TGAACGGGGGGTTCGTGCACACAGCCCAGCTTGGAGCGAACGACCTACACCGAACTGAGATACCTACAGC
GTGAGCTATGAGAAAGCGCCACGCTTCCCGAAGGGAGAAAGGCGGACAGGTATCCGGTAAGCGGCAGGGT
CGGAACAGGAGAGCGCACGAGGGAGCTTCCAGGGGGAAACGCCTGGTATCTTTATAGTCCTGTCGGGTTT
CGCCACCTCTGACTTGAGCGTCGATTTTTGTGATGCTCGTCAGGGGGGCGGAGCCTATGGAAAAACGCCA
GCAACGCGGCCTTTTTACGGTTCCTGGCCTTTTGCTGGCCTTTTGCTCACATGTTCTTTCCTGCGTTATC
CCCTGATTCTGTGGATAACCGTATTACCGCCTTTGAGTGAGCTGATACCGCTCGCCGCAGCCGAACGACC
GAGCGCAGCGAGTCAGTGAGCGAGGAAGCGGAAGAGCGCCTGATGCGGTATTTTCTCCTTACGCATCTGT
GCGGTATTTCACACCGCAATGGTGCACTCTCAGTACAATCTGCTCTGATGCCGCATAGTTAAGCCAGTAT
ACACTCCGCTATCGCTACGTGACTGGGTCATGGCTGCGCCCCGACACCCGCCAACACCCGCTGACGCGCC
CTGACGGGCTTGTCTGCTCCCGGCATCCGCTTACAGACAAGCTGTGACCGTCTCCGGGAGCTGCATGTGT
CAGAGGTTTTCACCGTCATCACCGAAACGCGCGAGGCAGCTGCGGTAAAGCTCATCAGCGTGGTCGTGAA
GCGATTCACAGATGTCTGCCTGTTCATCCGCGTCCAGCTCGTTGAGTTTCTCCAGAAGCGTTAATGTCTG
GCTTCTGATAAAGCGGGCCATGTTAAGGGCGGTTTTTTCCTGTTTGGTCACTGATGCCTCCGTGTAAGGG
GGATTTCTGTTCATGGGGGTAATGATACCGATGAAACGAGAGAGGATGCTCACGATACGGGTTACTGATG
ATGAACATGCCCGGTTACTGGAACGTTGTGAGGGTAAACAACTGGCGGTATGGATGCGGCGGGACCAGAG
AAAAATCACTCAGGGTCAATGCCAGCGCTTCGTTAATACAGATGTAGGTGTTCCACAGGGTAGCCAGCAG
CATCCTGCGATGCAGATCCGGAACATAATGGTGCAGGGCGCTGACTTCCGCGTTTCCAGACTTTACGAAA
CACGGAAACCGAAGACCATTCATGTTGTTGCTCAGGTCGCAGACGTTTTGCAGCAGCAGTCGCTTCACGT
TCGCTCGCGTATCGGTGATTCATTCTGCTAACCAGTAAGGCAACCCCGCCAGCCTAGCCGGGTCCTCAAC
GACAGGAGCACGATCATGCGCACCCGTGGGGCCGCCATGCCGGCGATAATGGCCTGCTTCTCGCCGAAAC
GTTTGGTGGCGGGACCAGTGACGAAGGCTTGAGCGAGGGCGTGCAAGATTCCGAATACCGCAAGCGACAG
GCCGATCATCGTCGCGCTCCAGCGAAAGCGGTCCTCGCCGAAAATGACCCAGAGCGCTGCCGGCACCTGT
CCTACGAGTTGCATGATAAAGAAGACAGTCATAAGTGCGGCGACGATAGTCATGCCCCGCGCCCACCGGA
AGGAGCTGACTGGGTTGAAGGCTCTCAAGGGCATCGGTCGAGATCCCGGTGCCTAATGAGTGAGCTAACT
TACATTAATTGCGTTGCGCTCACTGCCCGCTTTCCAGTCGGGAAACCTGTCGTGCCAGCTGCATTAATGA
ATCGGCCAACGCGCGGGGAGAGGCGGTTTGCGTATTGGGCGCCAGGGTGGTTTTTCTTTTCACCAGTGAG
ACGGGCAACAGCTGATTGCCCTTCACCGCCTGGCCCTGAGAGAGTTGCAGCAAGCGGTCCACGCTGGTTT
GCCCCAGCAGGCGAAAATCCTGTTTGATGGTGGTTAACGGCGGGATATAACATGAGCTGTCTTCGGTATC
GTCGTATCCCACTACCGAGATATCCGCACCAACGCGCAGCCCGGACTCGGTAATGGCGCGCATTGCGCCC
AGCGCCATCTGATCGTTGGCAACCAGCATCGCAGTGGGAACGATGCCCTCATTCAGCATTTGCATGGTTT
GTTGAAAACCGGACATGGCACTCCAGTCGCCTTCCCGTTCCGCTATCGGCTGAATTTGATTGCGAGTGAG
ATATTTATGCCAGCCAGCCAGACGCAGACGCGCCGAGACAGAACTTAATGGGCCCGCTAACAGCGCGATT
TGCTGGTGACCCAATGCGACCAGATGCTCCACGCCCAGTCGCGTACCGTCTTCATGGGAGAAAATAATAC
TGTTGATGGGTGTCTGGTCAGAGACATCAAGAAATAACGCCGGAACATTAGTGCAGGCAGCTTCCACAGC
AATGGCATCCTGGTCATCCAGCGGATAGTTAATGATCAGCCCACTGACGCGTTGCGCGAGAAGATTGTGC
ACCGCCGCTTTACAGGCTTCGACGCCGCTTCGTTCTACCATCGACACCACCACGCTGGCACCCAGTTGAT
CGGCGCGAGATTTAATCGCCGCGACAATTTGCGACGGCGCGTGCAGGGCCAGACTGGAGGTGGCAACGCC
AATCAGCAACGACTGTTTGCCCGCCAGTTGTTGTGCCACGCGGTTGGGAATGTAATTCAGCTCCGCCATC
GCCGCTTCCACTTTTTCCCGCGTTTTCGCAGAAACGTGGCTGGCCTGGTTCACCACGCGGGAAACGGTCT
GATAAGAGACACCGGCATACTCTGCGACATCGTATAACGTTACTGGTTTCACATTCACCACCCTGAATTG
ACTCTCTTCCGGGCGCTATCATGCCATACCGCGAAAGGTTTTGCGCCATTCGATGGTGTCCGGGATCTCG
ACGCTCTCCCTTATGCGACTCCTGCATTAGGAAGCAGCCCAGTAGTAGGTTGAGGCCGTTGAGCACCGCC
GCCGCAAGGAATGGTGCATGCAAGGAGATGGCGCCCAACAGTCCCCCGGCCACGGGGCCTGCCACCATAC
CCACGCCGAAACAAGCGCTCATGAGCCCGAAGTGGCGAGCCCGATCTTCCCCATCGGTGATGTCGGCGAT
ATAGGCGCCAGCAACCGCACCTGTGGCGCCGGTGATGCCGGCCACGATGCGTCCGGCGTAGAGGATCGAG
ATCTCGATCCCGCGAAAT
Features (pLannotate 1.2.2; 20 found; start..end, strand, type, name):
      1..19      +  promoter       T7 promoter: promoter for bacteriophage T7 RNA polymerase
     20..44      +  protein_bind   lac operator: The lac repressor binds to the lac operator to inhibit transcription in E. coli. This inhibition can be relieved by adding lactose or isopropyl-β-D-thiogalactopyranoside (IPTG). lac repressor encoded by lacI
     59..81      +  RBS            RBS: efficient ribosome binding site from bacteriophage T7 gene 10 (Olins and Rangwala, 1989)
    112..130     +  CDS            TEV site (fragment): tobacco etch virus (TEV) protease recognition and cleavage site
    133..456     +  CDS            TIM12: TIM12_YEAST - Also known as MRS5. Experimental evidence at protein level: Swiss-Prot protein existence level 1. Essential component of the TIM22 complex, a complex that mediates the import and insertion of multi-pass transmembrane proteins into the mitochondrial inner membrane. The TIM22 complex forms a twin- pore translocase that uses the membrane potential as external driving force. In the TIM22 complex, it acts as a docking point for the soluble TIM9-TIM10 heterohexamer that guides the target proteins in transit through the aqueous mitochondrial intermembrane space. From Saccharomyces cerev
    466..483     +  CDS            9xHis (fragment): 9xHis affinity tag
    493..542     +  CDS            SET1 (fragment): solubility-enhancement tag derived from T7 phage gene 10B
    550..597     +  terminator     T7 terminator: transcription terminator for bacteriophage T7 RNA polymerase
    634..1062    +  rep_origin     f1 ori (sequence partly withheld): f1 bacteriophage origin of replication; arrow indicates direction of (+) strand synthesis
   1115..1172    +  promoter       AmpR promoter (fragment): bla
   1181..1996    -  CDS            KanR: aminoglycoside phosphotransferase; aph(3')-Ia; confers resistance to kanamycin in bacteria or G418 (Geneticin®) in eukaryotes
   2118..2706    +  rep_origin     ori: high-copy-number ColE1/pMB1/pBR322/pUC origin of replication
   2892..3031    -  misc_feature   bom: basis of mobility region from pBR322
   3133..3324    -  CDS            rop: Rop protein, which maintains plasmids at low copy number; rop
   3341..3721    +  CDS            YPB1_ECOLX: Protein predicted: Swiss-Prot protein existence level 4. From Escherichia coli.
   3793..4084    -  CDS            TcR (fragment): tetracycline efflux protein; tet; confers resistance to tetracycline
   4099..4120    -  protein_bind   CAP binding site: CAP binding activates transcription in the presence of cAMP. E. coli catabolite activator protein
   4133..5215    -  CDS            lacI: lac repressor; lacI; The lac repressor binds to the lac operator to inhibit transcription in E. coli. This inhibition can be relieved by adding lactose or isopropyl-β-D-thiogalactopyranoside (IPTG).
   5216..5293    -  promoter       lacI promoter: lacI
   5301..5580    -  CDS            TcR (fragment): tetracycline efflux protein; tet; confers resistance to tetracycline
