[The description below was written by a language model from this plasmid's Addgene catalogue record and pLannotate feature annotations shown in this document.]
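Description:
pET28a(+)-HisTim12_CtoA is a bacterial expression plasmid of about 5.6 kb built on the pET28a(+) backbone for producing the Saccharomyces cerevisiae mitochondrial protein Tim12 (TIM12, also called MRS5 or YBR091C) in E. coli. It is selected with kanamycin through an aminoglycoside phosphotransferase gene (KanR) and replicates from a ColE1/pBR322-type origin. This is accompanied by the bom mobility region and the rop gene, which keeps copy number down; the catalogue lists copy number as unknown. An f1 origin is also present. The short tetracycline-resistance and AmpR promoter fragments in the annotation are backbone remnants rather than working markers.

The codon-optimised Tim12 coding sequence sits downstream of a T7 promoter with an adjacent lac operator and the T7 gene 10 ribosome binding site, and is followed by the T7 terminator. The plasmid carries its own lacI gene and promoter, so transcription stays repressed until IPTG is added in a host that supplies T7 RNA polymerase. According to the record, the protein carries an N-terminal His tag removable with TEV protease. The feature table shows a TEV site immediately upstream of TIM12 but does not separately annotate the N-terminal His tag. The His-tag and T7-derived fragments annotated downstream of the insert appear to be standard pET28a sequence; the record does not say whether they are translated.

Two non-conserved cysteines have been changed to alanine, though the positions are not given. Tim12 is an essential TIM22 complex component that docks the soluble TIM9-TIM10 chaperone. The construct was deposited with work on the architecture and assembly dynamics of the TIM9.10.12 chaperone complex, consistent with use for recombinant protein production and purification.
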