Addgene plasmid #170281: pET28a(+)-HisTim12_CtoA
Purpose: Expresses yeast Tim12 (the latter with cleavable N-ter His-tag), codon-optimized for E. coli production
Depositing lab: Paul Schanda. Depositing organization: Institut de Biologie Structurale. Publication: Architecture and assembly dynamics of the essential mitochondrial chaperone complex TIM9.10.12. Weinhaupl K, Wang Y, Hessel A, Brennich M, Lindorff-Larsen K, Schanda P. Structure. 2021 May 3. pii: S0969-2126(21)00125-8. doi: 10.1016/j.str.2021.04.009. PubMed 33974880.
Backbone
  Vector backbone: pET28a+
  Total vector size (bp): 5605
  Vector type: Bacterial Expression
Growth in bacteria
  Bacterial resistance: Kanamycin, 50 μg/mL
  Growth temperature: 37°C
  Growth strain: DH5alpha
  Copy number: Unknown
Gene/Insert
  Gene/Insert name: yeast Tim12
  Species: S. cerevisiae (budding yeast)
  Mutation: mutated two non-conserved Cys to Ala
  GenBank ID: NM_001178439.1
  Entrez Gene: TIM12 (a.k.a. YBR091C, MRS5)
  Tag / fusion protein: TEV-cleavable N-terminal His tag (on backbone) (N terminal on backbone)
Terms and licenses: Academic/Nonprofit Terms; Industry Terms: Not Available to Industry
How to cite: pET28a(+)-HisTim12_CtoA was a gift from Paul Schanda (Addgene plasmid # 170281 ; http://n2t.net/addgene:170281 ; RRID:Addgene_170281)
